Addgene plasmid #170400: pBEL2196
Purpose: For expresson of LetA-[LetB PLL6->1] operon from E. coli. N-terminal his tag on LetA, araBAD promoter
Depositing lab: Gira Bhabha & Damian Ekiert. Depositing organization: NYU Grossman School of Medicine. Publication: Role of Ring6 in the Function of the E. coli MCE Protein LetB. Vieni C, Coudray N, Isom GL, Bhabha G, Ekiert DC. J Mol Biol. 2022 Jan 22;434(7):167463. doi: 10.1016/j.jmb.2022.167463. PubMed 35077766.
Backbone
  Vector backbone: pBAD-His
  Backbone manufacturer: Thermo Fisher
  Backbone size w/o insert (bp): 4571
  Vector type: Bacterial Expression
Growth in bacteria
  Bacterial resistance: Ampicillin, 100 μg/mL
  Growth temperature: 37°C
  Growth strain: DH5alpha
  Copy number: High Copy
Gene/Insert
  Gene/Insert name: LetAB (alt name: yebST)
  Species: E. coli
  Mutation: LetA-LetB(Δ702-717, replaced with 114-130)
  Entrez Gene: letB (a.k.a. b1834, ECK1833, yebT); letA (a.k.a. b1833, ECK1832, yebS)
  Tag / fusion protein: 8xHis2xQH and TEV cleavage site on LetA (N terminal on insert)
Terms and licenses: Academic/Nonprofit Terms; Industry Terms: Not Available to Industry
How to cite: pBEL2196 was a gift from Gira Bhabha & Damian Ekiert (Addgene plasmid # 170400 ; http://n2t.net/addgene:170400 ; RRID:Addgene_170400)
