[The description below was written by a language model from this plasmid's Addgene catalogue record and pLannotate feature annotations shown in this document.]
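Description:
pBEL2196 is a bacterial expression plasmid built on the pBAD-His backbone for arabinose-inducible production of the E. coli LetAB (formerly YebST) operon carrying an engineered LetB variant. The sequenced record is about 8.7 kb. It is maintained in E. coli as a high-copy plasmid through a ColE1/pMB1-type origin and selected with ampicillin via the β-lactamase gene and its own promoter. An M13 phage origin is also annotated. The annotation also picks up short fragments of other elements (rop, tetracycline resistance gene and promoter, bom, an RSF origin fragment and a loxP site). These are partial matches or backbone remnants, and the record gives them no stated role.

The payload lies downstream of the araBAD promoter, with the divergently transcribed araC regulator providing repression in the absence of L-arabinose and activation when it is added. The letA (yebS) and letB (yebT) coding regions are kept in their native operon arrangement, with slightly overlapping reading frames, and are followed by the rrnB region, including the T1 and T2 transcription terminators. LetA carries an N-terminal 8xHis-2xQH tag and a TEV protease cleavage site, allowing affinity purification and later tag removal. LetB carries a swap in which residues 702–717 are deleted and replaced with residues 114–130. The record abbreviates this as "PLL6->1", a term it does not expand, though the name implies that a ring 6 segment is replaced by its ring 1 counterpart. LetB is an MCE-family protein thought to span the periplasm as part of a transport pathway that supports membrane integrity. The construct comes from a study of the role of ring 6 in LetB function, for which it serves to express this variant.
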