Features (pLannotate 1.2.2; 18 found; start..end, strand, type, name):
     32..65      +  protein_bind   loxP: Cre-mediated recombination occurs in the 8-bp core sequence (GCATACAT). Cre recombinase
     95..113     +  misc_feature   MCS (fragment): pBluescript multiple cloning site
    139..264     +  rep_origin     RSF ori (fragment): Plasmids containing the RSF 1030 origin of replication can be propagated in E. coli cells that contain additional plasmids with compatible origins.
    269..320     -  misc_feature   bom (fragment): basis of mobility region from pBR322
    436..475     -  CDS            rop (fragment): Rop protein, which maintains plasmids at low copy number; rop
    476..661     -  CDS            TcR (fragment): tetracycline efflux protein; tet; confers resistance to tetracycline
    671..689     +  promoter       tet promoter (fragment): E. coli promoter for tetracycline efflux protein gene
    779..1657    -  CDS            araC: L-arabinose regulatory protein; araC
   1684..1968    +  promoter       araBAD promoter: araBAD; promoter of the L-arabinose operon of E. coli; the araC regulatory gene is transcribed in the opposite direction (Guzman et al., 1995)
   2059..3339    +  CDS            yebS: YEBS_ECOLI - Experimental evidence at protein level: Swiss-Prot protein existence level 1. Component of a transport pathway that contributes to membrane integrity. From Escherichia coli (strain K12).
   3311..5944    +  CDS            yebT: YEBT_ECOLI - Experimental evidence at protein level: Swiss-Prot protein existence level 1. Component of a transport pathway that contributes to membrane integrity (PubMed:27795327). May directly span the intermembrane space, facilitating the transport of substrates across the periplasm (Probable). From Escherichia coli (strain K12).
   6109..6224    +  ncRNA          5S rRNA: Accession: RF00001 - 5S ribosomal RNA
   6228..6314    +  terminator     rrnB T1 terminator: Escherichia coli rrnB; transcription terminator T1 from the E. coli rrnB gene
   6406..6433    +  terminator     rrnB T2 terminator: transcription terminator T2 from the E. coli rrnB gene
   6452..6543    +  promoter       AmpR promoter: bla
   6544..7404    +  CDS            AmpR: β-lactamase; bla; confers resistance to ampicillin, carbenicillin, and related antibiotics
   7446..7826    +  rep_origin     M13 ori (sequence partly withheld): M13 bacteriophage origin of replication; arrow indicates direction of (+) strand synthesis
   8012..8599    +  rep_origin     ori: high-copy-number ColE1/pMB1/pBR322/pUC origin of replication
>Addgene plasmid #170400 | pBEL2196 | addgene full sequence | sequence record 333950 | Addgene NGS Result
TTGGCTGGACGTAAACTCCTCTTCAGACCTAATAACTTCGTATAGCATACATTATACGAAGTTATATTAA
GGGTTATTGAATATGATCGGAATTGGGCTGCAGGAATTCGATAGCTTGGCTGCAGGTCGACCTCGAGGAC
ATGTTCTTTCCTGCGTTATCCCCTGATTCTGTGGATAACCGTATTACCGCCTTTGAGTGAGCTGATACCG
CTCGCCGCAGCCGAACGACCGAGCGCAGCGAGTCAGTGAGCGAGGAAGCGGAAGAGCGCCTGATGCGGTA
TTTTCTCCTTACGCATCTGTGCGGTATTTCACACCGCATAGGGTCATGGCTGCGCCCCGACACCCGCCAA
CACCCGCTGACGCGCCCTGACGGGCTTGTCTGCTCCCGGCATCCGCTTACAGACAAGCTGTGACCGTCTC
CGGGAGCTGCATGTGTCAGAGGTTTTCACCGTCATCACCGAAACGCGCGAGGCAGAAGGAGATGGCGCCC
AACAGTCCCCCGGCCACGGGGCCTGCCACCATACCCACGCCGAAACAAGCGCTCATGAGCCCGAAGTGGC
GAGCCCGATCTTCCCCATCGGTGATGTCGGCGATATAGGCGCCAGCAACCGCACCTGTGGCGCCGGTGAT
GCCGGCCACGATGCGTCCGGCGTAGAGGATCTGCTCATGTTTGACAGCTTATCATCGATGCATAATGTGC
CTGTCAAATGGACGAAGCAGGGATTCTGCAAACCCTATGCTACTCCGTCAAGCCGTCAATTGTCTGATTC
GTTACCAATTATGACAACTTGACGGCTACATCATTCACTTTTTCTTCACAACCGGCACGGAACTCGCTCG
GGCTGGCCCCGGTGCATTTTTTAAATACCCGCGAGAAATAGAGTTGATCGTCAAAACCAACATTGCGACC
GACGGTGGCGATAGGCATCCGGGTGGTGCTCAAAAGCAGCTTCGCCTGGCTGATACGTTGGTCCTCGCGC
CAGCTTAAGACGCTAATCCCTAACTGCTGGCGGAAAAGATGTGACAGACGCGACGGCGACAAGCAAACAT
GCTGTGCGACGCTGGCGATATCAAAATTGCTGTCTGCCAGGTGATCGCTGATGTACTGACAAGCCTCGCG
TACCCGATTATCCATCGGTGGATGGAGCGACTCGTTAATCGCTTCCATGCGCCGCAGTAACAATTGCTCA
AGCAGATTTATCGCCAGCAGCTCCGAATAGCGCCCTTCCCCTTGCCCGGCGTTAATGATTTGCCCAAACA
GGTCGCTGAAATGCGGCTGGTGCGCTTCATCCGGGCGAAAGAACCCCGTATTGGCAAATATTGACGGCCA
GTTAAGCCATTCATGCCAGTAGGCGCGCGGACGAAAGTAAACCCACTGGTGATACCATTCGCGAGCCTCC
GGATGACGACCGTAGTGATGAATCTCTCCTGGCGGGAACAGCAAAATATCACCCGGTCGGCAAACAAATT
CTCGTCCCTGATTTTTCACCACCCCCTGACCGCGAATGGTGAGATTGAGAATATAACCTTTCATTCCCAG
CGGTCGGTCGATAAAAAAATCGAGATAACCGTTGGCCTCAATCGGCGTTAAACCCGCCACCAGATGGGCA
TTAAACGAGTATCCCGGCAGCAGGGGATCATTTTGCGCTTCAGCCATACTTTTCATACTCCCGCCATTCA
GAGAAGAAACCAATTGTCCATATTGCATCAGACATTGCCGTCACTGCGTCTTTTACTGGCTCTTCTCGCT
AACCAAACCGGTAACCCCGCTTATTAAAAGCATTCTGTAACAAAGCGGGACCAAAGCCATGACAAAAACG
CGTAACAAAAGTGTCTATAATCACGGCAGAAAAGTCCACATTGATTATTTGCACGGCGTCACACTTTGCT
ATGCCATAGCATTTTTATCCATAAGATTAGCGGATCCTACCTGACGCTTTTTATCGCAACTCTCTACTGT
TTCTCCATACCCGTTTTTTTGGGCTAGCCGAAGGGTGAATTATGCATCACCATCACCACCATCACCATCA
GCATCAACACGAAAATCTGTATTTTCAGATGGCTCTTAACACACCACAAATTACGCCGACAAAAAAGATA
ACAGTGAGGGCAATCGGCGAGGAACTGCCGCGTGGTGATTACCAACGTTGCCCGCAATGTGACATGCTGT
TTAGCCTGCCCGAGATAAATTCTCATCAAAGTGCCTATTGTCCGCGCTGTCAGGCAAAAATTCGTGACGG
GCGCGACTGGTCGCTAACGCGCCTGGCGGCAATGGCCTTCACCATGCTGTTGCTTATGCCGTTTGCCTGG
GGCGAACCGCTGTTGCATATCTGGCTGTTAGGCATTCGTATTGACGCCAACGTTATGCAAGGCATCTGGC
AAATGACCAAACAGGGCGATGCGATAACGGGGTCGATGGTCTTTTTCTGCGTTATTGGTGCCCCGCTCAT
TCTGGTGACCTCCATAGCTTATTTATGGTTTGGTAACCGACTGGGAATGAATTTACGTCCGGTACTGCTG
ATGCTTGAGCGACTTAAAGAGTGGGTAATGCTCGATATCTACCTGGTCGGCATTGGCGTTGCTTCTATAA
AGGTACAGGATTATGCCCATATCCAGGCTGGTGTCGGCTTGTTCTCTTTTGTGGCGTTGGTGATTTTAAC
GACGGTGACGTTGTCACATCTTAATGTCGAAGAACTGTGGGAGCGATTTTATCCGCAGCGCCCCGCTACG
CGTAGGGACGAGAAACTTCGTGTCTGTCTTGGGTGCCATTTTACCGGCTATCCAGATCAGCGTGGTCGCT
GCCCGCGTTGCCATATCCCGCTACGCCTGCGTCGCCGTCATAGTCTGCAAAAATGCTGGGCGGCGCTGTT
AGCGTCAATCGTTTTATTGTTACCTGCCAACCTGTTGCCTATTTCTATCATTTATCTGAACGGAGGACGG
CAGGAAGATACAATTCTTTCCGGAATTATGTCGCTGGCAAGTAGCAACATTGCGGTTGCAGGAATCGTGT
TTATCGCCAGTATTCTGGTACCGTTTACTAAAGTGATCGTCATGTTCACTTTACTGTTGAGCATTCATTT
TAAATGCCAGCAAGGTTTACGCACACGCATTCTGTTACTGCGGATGGTGACCTGGATTGGTCGCTGGTCG
ATGCTCGACCTGTTTGTCATATCTTTAACCATGTCGCTGATTAATCGCGATCAGATCCTCGCTTTTACTA
TGGGACCGGCTGCGTTTTATTTCGGCGCAGCGGTAATTTTGACTATTCTTGCTGTGGAATGGCTGGACAG
CCGCTTACTTTGGGATGCACATGAGTCAGGAAACGCCCGCTTCGACGACTGAAGCGCAGATTAAAAATAA
ACGCCGTATCTCACCTTTCTGGCTGCTGCCGTTCATCGCGCTAATGATTGCCAGTTGGCTGATTTGGGAC
AGTTATCAGGACCGGGGTAATACCGTCACCATCGACTTTATGTCGGCGGATGGTATTGTTCCAGGCCGTA
CGCCTGTTCGTTATCAGGGCGTTGAAGTCGGAACAGTGCAGGATATCAGCCTCAGCGACGATCTTCGTAA
GATTGAAGTCAAGGTCAGCATCAAGTCCGATATGAAAGATGCGCTGCGCGAAGAGACTCAGTTCTGGCTG
GTGACGCCAAAAGCATCGTTGGCAGGTGTCTCCGGGCTGGACGCCCTCGTCGGTGGGAACTATATCGGCA
TGATGCCGGGTAAAGGTAAAGAGCAGGATCACTTTGTCGCACTCGATACCCAACCGAAATATCGGCTGGA
CAATGGCGATCTGATGATCCACCTGCAAGCCCCCGATCTCGGTTCGCTGAACAGCGGTTCATTGGTCTAT
TTCCGCAAGATCCCGGTGGGAAAAGTCTACGACTATGCCATCAATCCCAACAAGCAAGGCGTGGTGATTG
ATGTCCTGATCGAGCGGCGTTTTACCGATCTGGTGAAAAAAGGTAGCCGTTTCTGGAACGTTTCCGGCGT
TGATGCCAACGTCAGTATCAGTGGCGCGAAGGTGAAACTGGAAAGCCTGGCGGCACTGGTTAACGGTGCG
ATTGCCTTCGATTCACCAGAAGAGTCGAAACCTGCCGAGGCGGAAGATACCTTTGGTCTGTATGAAGATC
TGGCCCACAGCCAGCGTGGCGTAATAATAAAACTGGAACTGCCGAGTGGGGCCGGATTAACCGCCGACTC
GACGCCGTTAATGTATCAGGGGCTGGAAGTCGGACAGCTGACTAAACTGGATTTAAATCCTGGTGGTAAA
GTCACAGGGGAAATGACCGTTGATCCCAGCGTCGTTACCCTGCTTCGTGAAAATACCCGCATCGAATTAC
GCAACCCGAAATTATCCCTTAGCGATGCTAATCTCAGCGCCCTGCTGACCGGCAAAACCTTCGAGCTGGT
GCCCGGCGATGGCGAGCCACGCAAAGAGTTCGTTGTTGTGCCAGGCGAAAAAGCACTGCTGCATGAACCT
GATGTTCTGACGCTGACCCTGACCGCGCCGGAAAGTTACGGTATTGATGCGGGTCAGCCGCTCATTCTTC
ACGGCGTGCAGGTAGGCCAGGTTATCGATCGTAAACTCACCAGCAAAGGCGTCACCTTTACCGTCGCCAT
CGAGCCTCAGCATCGCGAACTGGTAAAAGGCGATAGCAAATTTGTCGTCAACAGCCGTGTCGATGTGAAG
GTGGGGCTGGATGGCGTTGAGTTTCTCGGTGCCAGCGCCTCAGAATGGATCAATGGCGGGATACGTATTC
TGCCGGGCGATAAAGGTGAGATGAAAGCCAGCTATCCACTGTATGCCAATTTGGAAAAAGCGCTGGAGAA
CAGCCTTAGCGATTTACCCACCACAACCGTGAGTTTGAGTGCAGAGACGCTGCCGGATGTGCAGGCAGGA
TCGGTAGTGCTGTACCGTAAATTTGAAGTTGGTGAAGTGATTACCGTGCGTCCGCGAGCTAACGCGTTTG
ATATCGATCTGCATATTAAGCCGGAGTATCGCAACCTTCTGACCAGCAATAGCGTGTTCTGGGCAGAAGG
CGGGGCGAAAGTTCAGCTGAATGGTAGTGGTCTGACCGTACAGGCATCCCCGCTCTCCAGAGCATTAAAG
GGAGCCATTAGCTTCGACAACCTCAGCGGTGCCAGCGCCAGTCAGCGTAAAGGCGATAAGCGTATTCTGT
ATGCTTCCGAAACAGCGGCCCGTGCGGTTGGCGGGCAGATTACGCTTCACGCTTTCGATGCCGGAAAACT
GGCGGTCGGGATGCCAATTCGCTATCTCGGTATTGATATCGGGCAAATCCAGACGCTGGATCTGATTACC
GCACGCAATGAAGTACAGGCAAAGGCGGTACTTTACCCGGAATATGTCCAGACCTTTGCTCGCGGTGGTA
CGCGCTTCTCAGTGGTCACGCCAAAAGCATCGTTGGCAGGTGTCTCCGGGCTGGACGCCCTCGTCGGTGG
GAACTATATCAACGTCGAACCAGGCCGGGGCAATCCTCGCCGCGACTTTGAATTACAAGAGGCCACCATT
ACTGATTCGCGTTACCTGGATGGCTTAAGCATTATTGTTGAAGCGCCGGAAGCCGGTTCGTTAGGCATCG
GTACGCCTGTGCTGTTCCGTGGTCTGGAAGTCGGTACGGTTACAGGAATGACGCTGGGGACATTGTCAGA
TCGCGTGATGATTGCGATGCGCATCAGTAAACGCTATCAACACCTGGTGCGTAACAATTCCGTCTTCTGG
TTGGCATCGGGTTACAGTCTGGACTTTGGTCTGACGGGCGGCGTAGTGAAAACCGGCACCTTTAACCAGT
TTATCCGTGGCGGCATCGCCTTCGCCACGCCTCCGGGTACGCCACTGGCACCGAAAGCCCAGGAAGGCAA
ACACTTCCTGTTGCAGGAAAGTGAACCGAAAGAGTGGCGTGAATGGGGAACTGCGCTTCCCAAATAAGTA
CCAAATTCCAGAAAAGAGACGCTGAAAAGCGTCTTTTTTCGTTTTGGTCCTGGTCTGAGGAATGGTTGTA
AGCTTGGCTGTTTTGGCGGATGAGAGAAGATTTTCAGCCTGATACAGATTAAATCAGAACGCAGAAGCGG
TCTGATAAAACAGAATTTGCCTGGCGGCAGTAGCGCGGTGGTCCCACCTGACCCCATGCCGAACTCAGAA
GTGAAACGCCGTAGCGCCGATGGTAGTGTGGGGTCTCCCCATGCGAGAGTAGGGAACTGCCAGGCATCAA
ATAAAACGAAAGGCTCAGTCGAAAGACTGGGCCTTTCGTTTTATCTGTTGTTTGTCGGTGAACGCTCTCC
TGAGTAGGACAAATCCGCCGGGAGCGGATTTGAACGTTGCGAAGCAACGGCCCGGAGGGTGGCGGGCAGG
ACGCCCGCCATAAACTGCCAGGCATCAAATTAAGCAGAAGGCCATCCTGACGGATGGCCTTTTTGCGTTT
CTACAAACTCTTTTGTTTATTTTTCTAAATACATTCAAATATGTATCCGCTCATGAGACAATAACCCTGA
TAAATGCTTCAATAATATTGAAAAAGGAAGAGTATGAGTATTCAACATTTCCGTGTCGCCCTTATTCCCT
TTTTTGCGGCATTTTGCCTTCCTGTTTTTGCTCACCCAGAAACGCTGGTGAAAGTAAAAGATGCTGAAGA
TCAGTTGGGTGCACGAGTGGGTTACATCGAACTGGATCTCAACAGCGGTAAGATCCTTGAGAGTTTTCGC
CCCGAAGAACGTTTTCCAATGATGAGCACTTTTAAAGTTCTGCTATGTGGCGCGGTATTATCCCGTGTTG
ACGCCGGGCAAGAGCAACTCGGTCGCCGCATACACTATTCTCAGAATGACTTGGTTGAGTACTCACCAGT
CACAGAAAAGCATCTTACGGATGGCATGACAGTAAGAGAATTATGCAGTGCTGCCATAACCATGAGTGAT
AACACTGCGGCCAACTTACTTCTGACAACGATCGGAGGACCGAAGGAGCTAACCGCTTTTTTGCACAACA
TGGGGGATCATGTAACTCGCCTTGATCGTTGGGAACCGGAGCTGAATGAAGCCATACCAAACGACGAGCG
TGACACCACGATGCCTGCAGCAATGGCAACAACGTTGCGCAAACTATTAACTGGCGAACTACTTACTCTA
GCTTCCCGGCAACAATTAATAGACTGGATGGAGGCGGATAAAGTTGCAGGACCACTTCTGCGCTCGGCCC
TTCCGGCTGGCTGGTTTATTGCTGATAAATCTGGAGCCGGTGAGCGTGGGTCTCGCGGTATCATTGCAGC
ACTGGGGCCAGATGGTAAGCCCTCCCGTATCGTAGTTATCTACACGACGGGGAGTCAGGCAACTATGGAT
GAACGAAATAGACAGATCGCTGAGATAGGTGCCTCACTGATTAAGCATTGGTAACTGTCAGACCAAGTTT
ACTCATATATACTTTAGATTGATT
[125 nt withheld, positions 7445-7569]
C
[141 nt withheld, positions 7571-7711]
CCTTTGACGTTGGAGTCCACGTTCTTT
[37 nt withheld, positions 7739-7775]
ACCCTATCTCGGGCTATTCTTTTGATTTATAAGGGATTTTGCCGATTTCGGCCTATTGGTTAAAAAATGA
GCTGATTTAACAAAAATTTAACGCGAATTTTAACAAAATATTAACGTTTACAATTTAAAAGGATCTAGGT
GAAGATCCTTTTTGATAATCTCATGACCAAAATCCCTTAACGTGAGTTTTCGTTCCACTGAGCGTCAGAC
CCCGTAGAAAAGATCAAAGGATCTTCTTGAGATCCTTTTTTTCTGCGCGTAATCTGCTGCTTGCAAACAA
AAAAACCACCGCTACCAGCGGTGGTTTGTTTGCCGGATCAAGAGCTACCAACTCTTTTTCCGAAGGTAAC
TGGCTCAGCAGAGCGCAGATACCAAATACTGTCCTTCTAGTGTAGCCGTAGTTAGGCCACCACTTCAAGA
ACTCTGTAGCACCGCCTACATACCTCGCTCTGCTAATCCTGTTACCAGTGGCTGCTGCCAGTGGCGATAA
GTCGTGTCTTACCGGGTTGGACTCAAGACGATAGTTACCGGATAAGGCGCAGCGGTCGGGCTGAACGGGG
GGTTCGTGCACACAGCCCAGCTTGGAGCGAACGACCTACACCGAACTGAGATACCTACAGCGTGAGCTAT
GAGAAAGCGCCACGCTTCCCGAAGGGAGAAAGGCGGACAGGTATCCGGTAAGCGGCAGGGTCGGAACAGG
AGAGCGCACGAGGGAGCTTCCAGGGGGAAACGCCTGGTATCTTTATAGTCCTGTCGGGTTTCGCCACCTC
TGACTTGAGCGTCGATTTTTGTGATGCTCGTCAGGGGGGCGGAGCCTATGGAAAAACGCCAGCAACGCGG
CCTTTTTACGGTTCCTGGCCTTTTGCTGGCCTTTTGCTCACATGTTAGC
